Addgene plasmid #148940: pAc5.1B-lambdaN-HA-DmGIGYF-Y58AY60AM65A_AH
Purpose: Insect Expression of DmGIGYF1-Y58AY60AM65A
Depositing lab: Elisa Izaurralde. Depositing organization: Max Planck Institute for Developmental Biology. Publication: Direct role for the Drosophila GIGYF protein in 4EHP-mediated mRNA repression. Ruscica V, Bawankar P, Peter D, Helms S, Igreja C, Izaurralde E. Nucleic Acids Res. 2019 Jul 26;47(13):7035-7048. doi: 10.1093/nar/gkz429. PubMed 31114929.
Backbone
  Vector backbone: Unknown
  Vector type: Insect Expression
Growth in bacteria
  Bacterial resistance: Ampicillin, 100 μg/mL
  Growth temperature: 37°C
  Growth strain: DH5alpha
  Copy number: Low Copy
Gene/Insert
  Gene/Insert name: DmGIGYF1-Y58AY60AM65A
  Species: D. melanogaster (fly)
  Entrez Gene: Gyf (a.k.a. Dmel_CG11148, CG11148, Dmel\CG11148, Q7KQM6)
  Cloning method: Unknown
Terms and licenses: Academic/Nonprofit Terms; Industry Terms: Not Available to Industry
Depositor comments: sequence given by isoform G NCBI:NM_001169356 or Uniprot.:Q7KQM6 Plasmids from this collection were made available to the research community and donated after the lab closed. Please note that the sequence provided by the depositing laboratory may be theoretical/predicted or based on Sanger sequencing results. There may be discrepancies between sequencing results obtained by Addgene and the depositor sequence. If an Addgene verified sequence is not available, please contact before placing your order to request that our lab fully sequence the plasmid.
How to cite: pAc5.1B-lambdaN-HA-DmGIGYF-Y58AY60AM65A_AH was a gift from Elisa Izaurralde (Addgene plasmid # 148940 ; http://n2t.net/addgene:148940 ; RRID:Addgene_148940)
