[The description below was written by a language model from this plasmid's Addgene catalogue record and pLannotate feature annotations shown in this document.]
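Description:
pAc5.1B-lambdaN-HA-DmGIGYF-Y58AY60AM65A_AH is an insect-cell expression plasmid of about 10.2 kb. The catalogue lists its backbone as unknown, although the name and feature layout point to a pAc5.1-type vector. It is propagated in E. coli through a ColE1/pUC-family origin and selected with ampicillin via the β-lactamase gene and its bla promoter. The repository lists it as low copy, even though the annotated origin is of a type usually described as high copy. Short annotated fragments of a tetracycline resistance gene and of SV40 large T antigen appear to be non-functional backbone remnants. No marker for selection in insect cells is annotated.

Expression is driven by the constitutive Drosophila melanogaster actin 5C (Ac5) promoter, and an SV40 polyadenylation signal lies downstream. The open reading frame begins with a short fragment of the bacteriophage lambda N protein, followed by an HA epitope (annotated as a fragment of a 3xHA tag). The Drosophila Gyf (GIGYF, CG11148) coding sequence comes next, and the depositor states that it corresponds to isoform G. It carries three alanine substitutions: Y58A, Y60A and M65A. A vector-derived V5 tag sequence lies downstream of the insert, but the record does not indicate whether it is translated in frame.

The lambda N peptide binds BoxB RNA hairpins and is commonly used to tether a fusion protein to a BoxB-containing reporter mRNA. The HA tag allows detection or immunoprecipitation. GIGYF is a component of the 4EHP-GYF2 translational repressor complex, which bridges 4EHP to decapping and deadenylation factors. The associated study concerns the role of GIGYF in 4EHP-mediated mRNA repression. The construct therefore fits tethering and interaction assays in Drosophila cells that compare this mutant with wild-type protein, although the record does not state what the substitutions disrupt.
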