Features (pLannotate 1.2.2; 11 found; start..end, strand, type, name):
     56..2568    +  promoter       Ac5 promoter: Drosophila melanogaster actin 5C promoter
   2588..2653    +  CDS            N (fragment): REGN_LAMBD - Experimental evidence at protein level: Swiss-Prot protein existence level 1. Plays a role as a transcriptional antitermination factor that allows the virus to initiate its lytic phase. Activates expression of the delayed viral early genes by modifying host RNA polymerase (RNAP) into a form that is resistant to termination signals. This antitermination function requires the host NusA protein which serves to stabilize the interaction between antitermination protein N and host RNA polymerase. From Escherichia phage lambda (Bacteriophage lambda).
   2678..2704    +  CDS            3xHA (fragment): three tandem HA epitope tags
   2723..7444    +  CDS            Gyf: GGYF1_DROME - Experimental evidence at protein level: Swiss-Prot protein existence level 1. Key component of the 4EHP-GYF2 complex, a multiprotein complex that acts as a repressor of translation initiation (PubMed:31114929). In the 4EHP-GYF2 complex, promotes translational repression and decay of mRNA targets by recruiting and bridging the association of the 4EHP complex with decapping effector proteins, such as me31B and Patr-1, and the deadenylation CCR4-NOT complex (PubMed:31114929). Involved in regulating starvation-induced, developmental and physiological autophagy, which is critical for
   7483..7524    +  CDS            V5 tag: epitope tag from simian virus 5
   7624..7758    -  polyA_signal   SV40 poly(A) signal: SV40 polyadenylation signal
   7781..7865    -  CDS            large T antigen (fragment): large T antigen from SV40 (simian virus 40)
   7866..8336    +  CDS            TcR (fragment): tetracycline efflux protein; tet; confers resistance to tetracycline
   8380..8968    -  rep_origin     ori: high-copy-number ColE1/pMB1/pBR322/pUC origin of replication
   9139..9999    -  CDS            AmpR: β-lactamase; bla; confers resistance to ampicillin, carbenicillin, and related antibiotics
  10000..10104   -  promoter       AmpR promoter: bla
>Addgene plasmid #148940 | pAc5.1B-lambdaN-HA-DmGIGYF-Y58AY60AM65A_AH | depositor full sequence | sequence record 291388 | Full Sequence
CTTCAAGGAATTAATTCTATATTCTAAAAACACAAATGATACTTCTAAAAAAAATCATGAATGGCATCAA
CTCTGAATCAAATCTTTGCAGATGCACCTACTTCTCATTTCCACTGTCACATCATTTTTCCAGATCTCGC
TGCCTGTTATGTGGCCCACAAACCAAGACACGTTTTATGGCCATTAAAGCTGGCTGATCGTCGCCAAACA
CCAAATACATATCAATATGTACATTCGAGAAAGAAGCGATCAAAGAAGCGTCTTCGGGCGAGTAGGAGAA
TGCGGAGGAGAAGGAGAACGAGCTGATCTAGTATCTCTCCACAATCCAATGCCAACTGACCAACTGGCCA
TATTCGGAGCAATTTGAAGCCAATTTCCATCGCCTGGCGATCGCTCCATTCTTGGCTATATGTTTTTCAC
CGTTCCCGGGGCCATTTTCAAAGACTCGTCGGTAAGATAAGATTGTGTCACTCGCTGTCTCTCTTCATTT
GTCGAAGAATGCTGAGGAATTTCGCGATGACGTCGGCGAGTATTTTGAAGAATGAGAATAATTTGTATTT
ATACGAAAATCAGTTAGTGGAATTTTCTACAAAAACATGTTATCTATAGATAATTTTGTTGCAAAATATG
TTGACTATGACAAAGATTGTATGTATATACCTTTAATGTATTCTCATTTTCTTATGTATTTATAATGGCA
ATGATGATACTGATGATATTTTAAGATGATGCCAGACCACAGGCTGATTTCTGCGTCTTTTGCCGAACGC
AGTGCATGTGCGGTTGTTGTTTTTTGGAATAGTTTCAATTTTCGGACTGTCCGCTTTGATTTCAGTTTCT
TGGCTTATTCAAAAAGCAAAGTAAAGCCAAAAAAGCGAGATGGCAATACCAAATGCGGCAAAACGGTAGT
GGAAGGAAAGGGGTGCGGGGCAGCGGAAGGAAGGGTGGGGCGGGGCGTGGCGGGGTCTGTGGCTGGGCGC
GACGTCACCGACGTTGGAGCCACTCCTTTGACCATGTGTGCGTGTGTGTATTATTCGTGTCTCGCCACTC
GCCGGTTGTTTTTTTCTTTTTATCTCGCTCTCTCTAGCGCCATCTCGTACGCATGCTCAACGCACCGCAT
GTTGCCGTGTCCTTTATGCGTCATTTTGGCTCGAAATAGGCAATTATTTAAACAAAGATTAGTCAACGAA
AACGCTAAAATAAATAAGTCTACAATATGGTTACTTATTGCCATGTGTGTGCAGCCAACGATAGCAACAA
AAGCAACAACACAGTGGCTTTCCCTCTTTCACTTTTTGTTTGCAAGCGCGTGCGAGCAAGACGGCACGAC
CGGCAAACGCAATTACGCTGACAAAGAGCAGACGAAGTTTTGGCCGAAAAACATCAAGGCGCCTGATACG
AATGCATTTGCAATAACAATTGCGATATTTAATATTGTTTATGAAGCTGTTTGACTTCAAAACACACAAA
AAAAAAAATAAAACAAATTATTTGAAAGAGAATTAGGAATCGGACAGCTTATCGTTACGGGCTAACAGCA
CACCGAGACGAAATAGCTTACCTGACGTCACAGCCTCTGGAAGAACTGCCGCCAAGCAGAGAGAGAGAGA
AAAAGAGGGAGAGCAGCTTAGACCGCATGTGCTTGTGTGTGAGGCGTCTCTCTCTTCGTCTCCTGTTTGC
GCAAACGCATAGACTGCACTGAGAAAATCGATTACCTATTTTTTATGAATGAATATTTGCACTATTACTA
TTCAAAACTATTAAGATAGCAATCACATTCAATAGCCAAATACTATACCACCTGAGCGATGCAACGAAAT
GATCAATTTGAGCAAAAATGCTGCATATTTAGGACGGCATCATTATAGAAATGCTTCTTGCTGTGTACTT
TTCTCTCGTCTGGCAGCTGTTTCGCCGTTATTGTTAAAACCGGCTTAAGTTAGGTGTGTTTTCTACGACT
AGTGATGCCCCTACTAGAAGATGTGTGTTGCACAAATGTCCCTGAATAACCAATTTGAAGTGCAGATAGC
AGTAAACGTAAGCTAATATGAATATTATTTAACTGTAATGTTTTAATATCGCTGGACATTACTAATAAAC
CCACTATAAACACATGTACATATGTATGTTTTGGCATACAATGAGTAGTTGGGGAAAAAATGTGTAAAAG
CACCGTGACCATCACAGCATAAAGATAACCAGCTGAAGTATCGAATATGAGTAACCCCCAAATTGAATCA
CATGCCGCAACTGATAGGACCCATGGAAGTACACTCTTCATGGCGATATACAAGACACACACAAGCACGA
ACACCCAGTTGCGGAGGAAATTCTCCGTAAATGAAAACCCAATCGGCGAACAATTCATACCCATATATGG
TAAAAGTTTTGAACGCGACTTGAGAGCGGAGAGCATTGCGGCTGATAAGGTTTTAGCGCTAAGCGGGCTT
TATAAAACGGGCTGCGGGACCAGTTTTCATATCACTACCGTTTGAGTTCTTGTGCTGTGTGGATACTCCT
CCCGACACAAAGCCGCTCCATCAGCCAGCAGTCGTCTAATCCAGAGACCCCGGATCGGGGTACCAACATG
GACGCACAAACACGACGACGTGAGCGTCGCGCTGAGAAACAAGCTCAATGGAAAGCTGCAAACGGTGGAT
CTCCTCCACATATGGCTTACCCATACGATGTTCCAGATTACGCTCCTCCAAGCTTGAATTCTATGACAGA
TTCAATGAAATTTGGCCCGGAATGGTTGCGCAATATGTCAGCCGAGCCTTCGGGCTCTCCCAGTACCTAC
AACGTTGGTAATGCAGCTCAAAACAATTCGATTGGAGGGCACAACCTGGGAAACAACACGGCGGCATCCG
CTTCCCGTAATCTATTTCCAGAAGCCCGGGCCGGACGCGAGGAAGCGCTGTCCTTGTTCGATCGGAACTG
CCTACTGCCGCAGATCCTGCCATCGTTCAAAAAGCTCTTCGTGGAAAAGGTTCAGTGCCCTCTTGCACTG
ACACCGAGCTCCGAGGAGGACATCAACCAAAACTCACTTGGCAATAACTCTCGTCCTGCCTGGTTGCAGC
GCTCGCCCAGTGGATTTGGTAGTGCCTCCCGAGGCTCTGGACGTGGTGGAACCGTTGACCGGGGACGGAT
GCGCGGAAAATCGGCCTATCATCCGATATACCAACGCCCAAGCGGTCTATATGATGAAAGCTTATCGGTT
ATATCAAAGGCCGAACGCACATGGAGCGACCGCAACGGAACTGGAGATTCTGCGGCAACCACCACCTCCA
CTAGTGGCTCTGGTGCTCTAGATTGGAATGGAACTCCAAGCTCAAGTCCTCGAAAAGATTATTCTAATAA
TCATCGCAACTTGGAAAACTGGCGACGAACACGTAACGAAGATGGATCCGGTGATGGTCCATCCTCCAGC
GGTTCCATGAGCGGACCCGATATTGCTGGTTGGCGGAGCGGTGTCGTCGGTGGAAGTACAAACGCAGGTT
TTGGTACCAATAGCCATCGGTGGGGAAGATCTACAAGCTGGCGTGATGAAGATCCTAGCGTCGACAATGC
AGCTAGTTTACAACGCTCAATTTCAACAGTTGCGACTTTAAGTACAGATCGGACTGGAAACAATAAAGGA
TCTGGAATCGGAGCTGCAGAGGGAGTAGGGAGCATATCGCACCCACGGTTGTCGAGTTCTAAAATATCTC
AATTATGGACTGTTAATAATGCAGCCGGTGTTGATGCCGACGAAAATCTACCCGAATGGGCAATTGAAAA
TCCATCGAAATTGGGTGGCAGTTTTGATGCTAGTGGAGCCTTTCATGGAGATACTGATCTAAAACCTATC
AAAAGTTCGCATAATACTTTAAAAACCAAAAGCTTAGACTCCTATGACGATGTAAAAAGACCGAAAAGTA
AAGACCTGTCTGATCCAGATAGTGGAAACGATATAACTCCAGAAACCTCATTAACGAAAGATACCAATAC
AACAGCTGTGCAAGAAGAAGTTGAAAGCAGTTTATCTCCAATAAGCTCTACAACGACAAAGGAAGTGATC
CATGGAGATATTTCAGATCGGATTAAAGAGGTCGCCGATGAAGTAGAAAAACTTATAATGGATGATGATC
ATAAAATCTCTTCGAATCAAAGCCAACATCAAAATCATGACGGGTTTACAGCTGCACTTCCAAGAATGGC
AGACATTGAGATAAACGTAAAACCGAGTGTTACAGCAGTGCATCGGCAAGCACCTTCCACCATGCCTATA
CAAATTACCCCTACAATTACAGATGTCGCTCCACCATCCCATGCAGTTGTGTCGTTTTCGGATCATGAGA
CAATGCAACACCATAACATGCACCACCTGCCACAATTTCCAATGATTCCTACACCGCATATCATCACTCC
AAATCTAAACGAATTGTGGTTTTACCGGGATCCGCAGGCAAATGTTCAGGGGCCATTTAGTGCCGTTGAG
ATGACGGAATGGTATCGCGCTGGCTACTTTAATGAGAACCTGTTTGTACGCCGGTACTCTGATAATAGGT
TTAGACCGCTGGGAGAGCTTATAAAATTTTGTCATGGTAACATGCCATTTACGCACAGTCACCTACTTCC
ATCTCCGATAGAACTAGAGAACATTCCTGTTGGTCAAATACCAGCCCCTCTAACGGCGTCACTTTCAATT
ACACCCCATAAGCCATCACCGATTCCTATCGCACTTTCTGTTGTTGAACAGCAGTTGCAGCAACAAAGAG
ATGAGCAACTAAAGGCAAATGTTACAGCAACAGCTGAAGCTCTACGTGCTGCAATAAAAGGAAGTTTTGG
CGGAAATAGCATTGGTAATACGTCTCATTTGCTTACAATGCGGTTTCAAATGCTACAGGATCAGTACATA
CAGCACCAGGAATACCAAATACTAGCTGAGCTATCCAAAAATGAATGCTTTCAACGTCTTTCGGCTGTCG
AGCAAGAAACAGTTGTTCGTCGGAAAGTTCAATTGCTGGGTCTTCCTGAGTATTTGATCAGCTTAAACGG
ATTAAGCAATTCTTTGTCCGTACTGAACCCCGTTGCCGGTAGACAGTTGTACAGGGCAGTGGTTGAGCAC
GCCAAGAAGGATCAACAACATATTTTTGCAAACACCGAGCAACAACGTTCAGTGGGAAATTTACTGGATG
CTAATAATTTCATTCTAAATGCCCAAATAATGATTCAGCAATCGCAGCAAGAGGTAGGTCCCTTGGTATC
ATCCGTGGATTGTATTATGCAAGGTGGAACTGCAGCTGACCTAAATAAGCCGAATGAAATACCGAGGAAT
GAGTTAGACTTAATTAATGAATATAACTTACGGATGCTGTTGCGTGGCCAACCAACAAGTACTCAACAGC
AACCACCTGCGCTGACGAACTCAGCTACCGAAAATCTCCCTGGAGTTGATTTTTTAACTGAAACACAATT
GTTAGAGCGGCAAAACTTGATGATTCCAATCTGGTTACCCCCTAATAATAATAAGCAACAAGAAACCGAC
CAACAGTGGGCTGAAATGTCTAATGCGGATGCATCATTATGGGAAACGGCCAACTTAAATGAAGAGCGAA
ATGAAGATCAGCAACTATTAATACAAAAGTCTTCTGAAGCGTGCTTCGCAGATACAGAAAAAGATGTCAA
AATTGCCCAATTATTTCAAGTTCAATCAGGAAATGTTGTTAACCACACCGCATTAGAGGAATTAGATCAG
TCCCCTCAAAATTTAAAAGGTTCACATAATCAAAAAATAGTCAAATCCCTTGTTTCCGATATTCAACAGA
ATCATAATGAGGAACTAAATTCACATCAACACCAGGTAAAGCAGGCTAACAAGCAGAATCTGAATACAAA
ACAGAATGCGGCACAGTCAGCCCTAAAGCCAATTAATAACGAAAATGATCGCAAACGAGAACAGACAGAA
GAAAAAAAAAGGCAAAGAGAGGAACGCAAGCGCCAGCAATTGGAAGATGATAAACGTCGGGCGTTGAATG
AATCTGAAGAACAGACCCGCCAAATTCAAGAGGAAAAGGAAAGGCAACAGCAAATACAAGCCCAACGTCG
AAAGGCATTGTTGGGCAATGTCCATTCTCTATCAGTTCAAAATGGGATGTCAGGAACATTAGCGTCTGCA
CAAAGCAAGAAGAACGACGATGCCAAAACAGCAGAACCCCAAGTATCCTCGCGCTTGCCGTCTACATCCG
TAGCGCCTTGGTCTTTTCAGTTGCAAAATTCTATGAGATCGGCGCCTGGTCTGGCAGAAATACAAAAGGC
AGAACGTCGAGAGCGTCGCGCAGACCAACAGCGACATCAAGAGCTATTAGACAAGCAATTGCGTGCCAAT
GCCGCAGCTGCGGCTGAAGCCAACGATGCTTTGCTTAAATGGCAGTCAACACCAGCGTCGGCGCCCGTAA
TGAGTCTCGCCGAAATTCAAGCAGAAGAGGCAAGGCGGTTGGCCAATGACCTTGTGGATCGGCAGCGTCG
ACGAGAACTGGAACATCACCAACAAGCTCCTTTGTCATCAGCGGTTTTGGTTACGAGTGCAACTTCCAAC
ATCTGGGGTAACGCCAATAAAGCATGGAGTTCGTCCGCTGCTCAATCACTTTCGTTAAAAACAAGTTCTG
GAACTGGTCTGTGGGACGAACCGAATCCATTAGGTTCTAATGGATCTGGAACAAGCGGTACCTCATCCGT
AACTGCGGCGGCAGTCTTGGCAGGAGGATTAAACTCAGCTAATAAATCCACTCTGCAAGCTCAAAATAAG
TCGTCGGCTTTATTTGCATCGCCTCGAAATTTGCGCAAGAGTCAAACATTGCCAGCCCTTAGTAACCCAG
AAAAGTCAAATAAAAATGGACCAGGTCAACGGCCAGAAAAACAAAAGTTGGCTCAAACTCGTTCAAAGGG
TGCCGCTGTCTCAATTGAAGAGAAGGATAGAGAAAGAAAATTGAATGCAAAAAGCCAGCAAAGCAGCACC
GACCAAGCCATTAGCAAGGTTAATGAGTATGAAAACGAGTTCACTAGCTGGTGCATAAAGAGCCTAGATA
ATATGTCCGCCAAAGTTGATGTACCCACGTTCGTTGCATTCTTGCAGGACTTGGAAGCGCCATATGAGGT
AAAGGACTATGTCCGAATATACCTTGGCGATGGAAAAGATTCTTTGGATTTCGCAAAGCAGTTTTTGGAG
CGACGTAGCAAATACAAAAGCTTGCAACGTGCCCAAAAGGCACACAATGACGATATGTGCAAACCAGCTC
CTGCCATTACGCCATCTGCGAATGACTATGCCGACAGCAAGAACAAACAAAAAAAGATTAAAAAGAATAA
GATGACTAAGATGGACGCCCGCATTCTTGGGTTTTCAGTAACTGCTGCCGAGGGTCGCATAAATGTTGGC
ATTCGAGACTACGTCGAAGGACCATAAGCGGCCGCTCGAGTCTAGAGGGCCCGCGGTTCGAAGGTAAGCC
TATCCCTAACCCTCTCCTCGGTCTCGATTCTACGCGTACCGGTCATCATCACCATCACCATTGAGTTTAA
ACCCGCTGATCAGCCTCGACTGTGCCTTCTAAGGCCTGAGCTCGCTGATCAGCCTCGATCGAGGATCCAG
ACATGATAAGATACATTGATGAGTTTGGACAAACCACAACTAGAATGCAGTGAAAAAAATGCTTTATTTG
TGAAATTTGTGATGCTATTGCTTTATTTGTAACCATTATAAGCTGCAATAAACAAGTTAACAACAACAAT
TGCATTCATTTTATGTTTCAGGTTCAGGGGGAGGTGTGGGAGGTTTTTTAAAGCAAGTAAAACCTCTACA
AATGTGGTATGGCTGATTATGATCAGTCGACCGATGCCCTTGAGAGCCTTCAACCCAGTCAGCTCCTTCC
GGTGGGCGCGGGGCATGACTATCGTCGCCGCACTTATGACTGTCTTCTTTATCATGCAACTCGTAGGACA
GGTGCCGGCAGCGCTCTGGGTCATTTTCGGCGAGGACCGCTTTCGCTGGAGCGCGACGATGATCGGCCTG
TCGCTTGCGGTATTCGGAATCTTGCACGCCCTCGCTCAAGCCTTCGTCACTGGTCCCGCCACCAAACGTT
TCGGCGAGAAGCAGGCCATTATCGCCGGCATGGCGGCCGACGCGCTGGGCTACGTCTTGCTGGCGTTCGC
GACGCGAGGCTGGATGGCCTTCCCCATTATGATTCTTCTCGCTTCCGGCGGCATCGGGATGCCCGCGTTG
CAGGCCATGCTGTCCAGGCAGGTAGATGACGACCATCAGGGACAGCTTCAAGGATCGCTCGCGGCTCTTA
CCAGCCAGCAAAAGGCCAGGAACCGTAAAAAGGCCGCGTTGCTGGCGTTTTTCCATAGGCTCCGCCCCCC
TGACGAGCATCACAAAAATCGACGCTCAAGTCAGAGGTGGCGAAACCCGACAGGACTATAAAGATACCAG
GCGTTTCCCCCTGGAAGCTCCCTCGTGCGCTCTCCTGTTCCGACCCTGCCGCTTACCGGATACCTGTCCG
CCTTTCTCCCTTCGGGAAGCGTGGCGCTTTCTCAATGCTCACGCTGTAGGTATCTCAGTTCGGTGTAGGT
CGTTCGCTCCAAGCTGGGCTGTGTGCACGAACCCCCCGTTCAGCCCGACCGCTGCGCCTTATCCGGTAAC
TATCGTCTTGAGTCCAACCCGGTAAGACACGACTTATCGCCACTGGCAGCAGCCACTGGTAACAGGATTA
GCAGAGCGAGGTATGTAGGCGGTGCTACAGAGTTCTTGAAGTGGTGGCCTAACTACGGCTACACTAGAAG
GACAGTATTTGGTATCTGCGCTCTGCTGAAGCCAGTTACCTTCGGAAAAAGAGTTGGTAGCTCTTGATCC
GGCAAACAAACCACCGCTGGTAGCGGTGGTTTTTTTGTTTGCAAGCAGCAGATTACGCGCAGAAAAAAAG
GATCTCAAGAAGATCCTTTGATCTTTTCTACGGGGTCTGACGCTCAGTGGAACGAAAACTCACGTTAAGG
GATTTTGGTCATGAGATTATCAAAAAGGATCTTCACCTAGATCCTTTTAAATTAAAAATGAAGTTTTAAA
TCAATCTAAAGTATATATGAGTAAACTTGGTCTGACAGTTACCAATGCTTAATCAGTGAGGCACCTATCT
CAGCGATCTGTCTATTTCGTTCATCCATAGTTGCCTGACTCCCCGTCGTGTAGATAACTACGATACGGGA
GGGCTTACCATCTGGCCCCAGTGCTGCAATGATACCGCGAGACCCACGCTCACCGGCTCCAGATTTATCA
GCAATAAACCAGCCAGCCGGAAGGGCCGAGCGCAGAAGTGGTCCTGCAACTTTATCCGCCTCCATCCAGT
CTATTAATTGTTGCCGGGAAGCTAGAGTAAGTAGTTCGCCAGTTAATAGTTTGCGCAACGTTGTTGCCAT
TGCTGCAGGCATCGTGGTGTCACGCTCGTCGTTTGGTATGGCTTCATTCAGCTCCGGTTCCCAACGATCA
AGGCGAGTTACATGATCCCCCATGTTGTGCAAAAAAGCGGTTAGCTCCTTCGGTCCTCCGATCGTTGTCA
GAAGTAAGTTGGCCGCAGTGTTATCACTCATGGTTATGGCAGCACTGCATAATTCTCTTACTGTCATGCC
ATCCGTAAGATGCTTTTCTGTGACTGGTGAGTACTCAACCAAGTCATTCTGAGAATAGTGTATGCGGCGA
CCGAGTTGCTCTTGCCCGGCGTCAACACGGGATAATACCGCGCCACATAGCAGAACTTTAAAAGTGCTCA
TCATTGGAAAACGTTCTTCGGGGCGAAAACTCTCAAGGATCTTACCGCTGTTGAGATCCAGTTCGATGTA
ACCCACTCGTGCACCCAACTGATCTTCAGCATCTTTTACTTTCACCAGCGTTTCTGGGTGAGCAAAAACA
GGAAGGCAAAATGCCGCAAAAAAGGGAATAAGGGCGACACGGAAATGTTGAATACTCATACTCTTCCTTT
TTCAATATTATTGAAGCATTTATCAGGGTTATTGTCTCATGAGCGGATACATATTTGAATGTATTTAGAA
AAATAAACAAATAGGGGTTCCGCGCACATTTCCCCGAAAAGTGCCACCTGACGTCTAAGAAACCATTATT
ATCATGACATTAACCTATAAAAATAGGCGTATCACGAGGCCCTTTCGT
